>Addgene plasmid #223387 | pYPQAT15 | addgene full sequence | sequence record 452296 | Addgene NGS Result
CCAGCCAGCCAACAGCTCCCCGACCGGCAGCTCGGCACAAAATCACCACTCGATACAGGCAGCCCATCAG
TCCGGGACGGCGTCAGCGGGAGAGCCGTTGTAAGGCGGCAGACTTTGCTCATGTTACCGATGCTATTCGG
AAGAACGGCAACTAAGCTGCCGGGTTTGAAACACGGATGATCTCGCGGAGGGTAGCATGTTGATTGTAAC
GATGACAGAGCGTTGCTGCCTGTGATCACCGCGGTTTCAAAATCGGCTCCGTCGATACTATGTTATACGC
CAACTTTGAAAACAACTTTGAAAAAGCTGTTTTCTGGTATTTAAGGTTTTAGAATGCAAGGAACAGTGAA
TTGGAGTTCGTCTTGTTATAATTAGCTTCTTGGGGTATCTTTAAATACTGTAGAAAAGAGGAAGGAAATA
ATAAATGGCTAAAATGAGAATATCACCGGAATTGAAAAAACTGATCGAAAAATACCGCTGCGTAAAAGAT
ACGGAAGGAATGTCTCCTGCTAAGGTATATAAGCTGGTGGGAGAAAATGAAAACCTATATTTAAAAATGA
CGGACAGCCGGTATAAAGGGACCACCTATGATGTGGAACGGGAAAAGGACATGATGCTATGGCTGGAAGG
AAAGCTGCCTGTTCCAAAGGTCCTGCACTTTGAACGGCATGATGGCTGGAGCAATCTGCTCATGAGTGAG
GCCGATGGCGTCCTTTGCTCGGAAGAGTATGAAGATGAACAAAGCCCTGAAAAGATTATCGAGCTGTATG
CGGAGTGCATCAGGCTCTTTCACTCCATCGACATATCGGATTGTCCCTATACGAATAGCTTAGACAGCCG
CTTAGCCGAATTGGATTACTTACTGAATAACGATCTGGCCGATGTGGATTGCGAAAACTGGGAAGAAGAC
ACTCCATTTAAAGATCCGCGCGAGCTGTATGATTTTTTAAAGACGGAAAAGCCCGAAGAGGAACTTGTCT
TTTCCCACGGCGACCTGGGAGACAGCAACATCTTTGTGAAAGATGGCAAAGTAAGTGGCTTTATTGATCT
TGGGAGAAGCGGCAGGGCGGACAAGTGGTATGACATTGCCTTCTGCGTCCGGTCGATCAGGGAGGATATC
GGGGAAGAACAGTATGTCGAGCTATTTTTTGACTTACTGGGGATCAAGCCTGATTGGGAGAAAATAAAAT
ATTATATTTTACTGGATGAATTGTTTTAGTACCTAGAATGCATGACCAAAATCCCTTAACGTGAGTTTTC
GTTCCACTGAGCGTCAGACCCCGTAGAAAAGATCAAAGGATCTTCTTGAGATCCTTTTTTTCTGCGCGTA
ATCTGCTGCTTGCAAACAAAAAAACCACCGCTACCAGCGGTGGTTTGTTTGCCGGATCAAGAGCTACCAA
CTCTTTTTCCGAAGGTAACTGGCTTCAGCAGAGCGCAGATACCAAATACTGTCCTTCTAGTGTAGCCGTA
GTTAGGCCACCACTTCAAGAACTCTGTAGCACCGCCTACATACCTCGCTCTGCTAATCCTGTTACCAGTG
GCTGCTGCCAGTGGCGATAAGTCGTGTCTTACCGGGTTGGACTCAAGACGATAGTTACCGGATAAGGCGC
AGCGGTCGGGCTGAACGGGGGGTTCGTGCACACAGCCCAGCTTGGAGCGAACGACCTACACCGAACTGAG
ATACCTACAGCGTGAGCTATGAGAAAGCGCCACGCTTCCCGAAGGGAGAAAGGCGGACAGGTATCCGGTA
AGCGGCAGGGTCGGAACAGGAGAGCGCACGAGGGAGCTTCCAGGGGGAAACGCCTGGTATCTTTATAGTC
CTGTCGGGTTTCGCCACCTCTGACTTGAGCGTCGATTTTTGTGATGCTCGTCAGGGGGGCGGAGCCTATG
GAAAAACGCCAGCAACGCGGCCTTTTTACGGTTCCTGGCCTTTTGCTGGCCTTTTGCTCACATGTTCTTT
CCTGCGTTATCCCCTGATTCTGTGGATAACCGTATTACCGCCTTTGAGTGAGCTGATACCGCTCGCCGCA
GCCGAACGACCGAGCGCAGCGAGTCAGTGAGCGAGGAAGCGGAAGAGCGCCTGATGCGGTATTTTCTCCT
TACGCATCTGTGCGGTATTTCACACCGCATATGGTGCACTCTCAGTACAATCTGCTCTGATGCCGCATAG
TTAAGCCAGTATACACTCCGCTATCGCTACGTGACTGGGTCATGGCTGCGCCCCGACACCCGCCAACACC
CGCTGACGCGCCCTGACGGGCTTGTCTGCTCCCGGCATCCGCTTACAGACAAGCTGTGACCGTCTCCGGG
AGCTGCATGTGTCAGAGGTTTTCACCGTCATCACCGAAACGCGCGAGGCAGGGTGCCTTGATGTGGGCGC
CGGCGGTCGAGTGGCGACGGCGCGGCTTGTCCGCGCCCTGGTAGATTGCCTGGCCGTAGGCCAGCCATTT
TTGAGCGGCCAGCGGCCGCGATAGGCCGACGCGAAGCGGCGGGGCGTAGGGAGCGCAGCGACCGAAGGGT
AGGCGCTTTTTGCAGCTCTTCGGCTGTGCGCTGGCCAGACAGTTATGCACAGGCCAGGCGGGTTTTAAGA
GTTTTAATAAGTTTTAAAGAGTTTTAGGCGGAAAAATCGCCTTTTTTCTCTTTTATATCAGTCACTTACA
TGTGTGACCGGTTCCCAATGTACGGCTTTGGGTTCCCAATGTACGGGTTCCGGTTCCCAATGTACGGCTT
TGGGTTCCCAATGTACGTGCTATCCACAGGAAACAGACCTTTTCGACCTTTTTCCCCTGCTAGGGCAATT
TGCCCTAGCATCTGCTCCGTACATTAGGAACCGGCGGATGCTTCGCCCTCGATCAGGTTGCGGTAGCGCA
TGACTAGGATCGGGCCAGCCTGCCCCGCCTCCTCCTTCAAATCGTACTCCGGCAGGTCATTTGACCCGAT
CAGCTTGCGCACGGTGAAACAGAACTTCTTGAACTCTCCGGCGCTGCCACTGCGTTCGTAGATCGTCTTG
AACAACCATCTGGCTTCTGCCTTGCCTGCGGCGCGGCGTGCCAGGCGGTAGAGAAAACGGCCGATGCCGG
GATCGATCAAAAAGTAATCGGGGTGAACCGTCAGCACGTCCGGGTTCTTGCCTTCTGTGATCTCGCGGTA
CATCCAATCAGCTAGCTCGATCTCGATGTACTCCGGCCGCCCGGTTTCGCTCTTTACGATCTTGTAGCGG
CTAATCAAGGCTTCACCCTCGGATACCGTCACCAGGCGGCCGTTCTTGGCCTTCTTCGTACGCTGCATGG
CAACGTGCGTGGTGTTTAACCGAATGCAGGTTTCTACCAAGTCGTCTTTCTGCTTTCCGCCATCGGCTCG
CCGGCAGAACTTGAGTACGTCCGCAACGTGTGGACGGAACACGCGGCCGGGCTTGTCTCCCTTCCCTTCC
CGGTATCGGTTCATGGATTCGGTTAGATGGGAAACCGCCATCAGTACCAGGTCGTAATCCCACACACTGG
CCATGCCGGCCGGCCCTGCGGAAACCTCTACGTGCCCGTCTGGAAGCTCGTAGCGGATCACCTCGCCAGC
TCGTCGGTCACGCTTCGACAGACGGAAAACGGCCACGTCCATGATGCTGCGACTATCGCGGGTGCCCACG
TCATAGAGCATCGGAACGAAAAAATCTGGTTGCTCGTCGCCCTTGGGCGGCTTCCTAATCGACGGCGCAC
CGGCTGCCGGCGGTTGCCGGGATTCTTTGCGGATTCGATCAGCGGCCGCTTGCCACGATTCACCGGGGCG
TGCTTCTGCCTCGATGCGTTGCCGCTGGGCGGCCTGCGCGGCCTTCAACTTCTCCACCAGGTCATCACCC
AGCGCCGCGCCGATTTGTACCGGGCCGGATGGTTTGCGACCGCTCACGCCGATTCCTCGGGCTTGGGGGT
TCCAGTGCCATTGCAGGGCCGGCAGGCAACCCAGCCGCTTACGCCTGGCCAACCGCCCGTTCCTCCACAC
ATGGGGCATTCCACGGCGTCGGTGCCTGGTTGTTCTTGATTTTCCATGCCGCCTCCTTTAGCCGCTAAAA
TTCATCTACTCATTTATTCATTTGCTCATTTACTCTGGTAGCTGCGCGATGTATTCAGATAGCAGCTCGG
TAATGGTCTTGCCTTGGCGTACCGCGTACATCTTCAGCTTGGTGTGATCCTCCGCCGGCAACTGAAAGTT
GACCCGCTTCATGGCTGGCGTGTCTGCCAGGCTGGCCAACGTTGCAGCCTTGCTGCTGCGTGCGCTCGGA
CGGCCGGCACTTAGCGTGTTTGTGCTTTTGCTCATTTTCTCTTTACCTCATTAACTCAAATGAGTTTTGA
TTTAATTTCAGCGGCCAGCGCCTGGACCTCGCGGGCAGCGTCGCCCTCGGGTTCTGATTCAAGAACGGTT
GTGCCGGCGGCGGCAGTGCCTGGGTAGCTCACGCGCTGCGTGATACGGGACTCAAGAATGGGCAGCTCGT
ACCCGGCCAGCGCCTCGGCAACCTCACCGCCGATGCGCGTGCCTTTGATCGCCCGCGACACGACAAAGGC
CGCTTGTAGCCTTCCATCCGTGACCTCAATGCGCTGCTTAACCAGCTCCACCAGGTCGGCGGTGGCCCAT
ATGTCGTAAGGGCTTGGCTGCACCGGAATCAGCACGAAGTCGGCTGCCTTGATCGCGGACACAGCCAAGT
CCGCCGCCTGGGGCGCTCCGTCGATCACTACGAAGTCGCGCCGGCCGATGGCCTTCACGTCGCGGTCAAT
CGTCGGGCGGTCGATGCCGACAACGGTTAGCGGTTGATCTTCCCGCACGGCCGCCCAATCGCGGGCACTG
CCCTGGGGATCGGAATCGACTAACAGAACATCGGCCCCGGCGAGTTGCAGGGCGCGGGCTAGATGGGTTG
CGATGGTCGTCTTGCCTGACCCGCCTTTCTGGTTAAGTACAGCGATAACCTTCATGCGTTCCCCTTGCGT
ATTTGTTTATTTACTCATCGCATCATATACGCAGCGACCGCATGACGCAAGCTGTTTTACTCAAATACAC
ATCACCTTTTTAGACGGCGGCGCTCGGTTTCTTCAGCGGCCAAGCTGGCCGGCCAGGCCGCCAGCTTGGC
ATCAGACAAACCGGCCAGGATTTCATGCAGCCGCACGGTTGAGACGTGCGCGGGCGGCTCGAACACGTAC
CCGGCCGCGATCATCTCCGCCTCGATCTCTTCGGTAATGAAAAACGGTTCGTCCTGGCCGTCCTGGTGCG
GTTTCATGCTTGTTCCTCTTGGCGTTCATTCTCGGCGGCCGCCAGGGCGTCGGCCTCGGTCAATGCGTCC
TCACGGAAGGCACCGCGCCGCCTGGCCTCGGTGGGCGTCACTTCCTCGCTGCGCTCAAGTGCGCGGTACA
GGGTCGAGCGATGCACGCCAAGCAGTGCAGCCGCCTCTTTCACGGTGCGGCCTTCCTGGTCGATCAGCTC
GCGGGCGTGCGCGATCTGTGCCGGGGTGAGGGTAGGGCGGGGGCCAAACTTCACGCCTCGGGCCTTGGCG
GCCTCGCGCCCGCTCCGGGTGCGGTCGATGATTAGGGAACGCTCGAACTCGGCAATGCCGGCGAACACGG
TCAACACCATGCGGCCGGCCGGCGTGGTGGTGTCGGCCCACGGCTCTGCCAGGCTACGCAGGCCCGCGCC
GGCCTCCTGGATGCGCTCGGCAATGTCCAGTAGGTCGCGGGTGCTGCGGGCCAGGCGGTCTAGCCTGGTC
ACTGTCACAACGTCGCCAGGGCGTAGGTGGTCAAGCATCCTGGCCAGCTCCGGGCGGTCGCGCCTGGTGC
CGGTGATCTTCTCGGAAAACAGCTTGGTGCAGCCGGCCGCGTGCAGTTCGGCCCGTTGGTTGGTCAAGTC
CTGGTCGTCGGTGCTGACGCGGGCATAGCCCAGCAGGCCAGCGGCGGCGCTCTTGTTCATGGCGTAATGT
CTCCGGTTCTAGTCGCAAGTATTCTACTTTATGCGACTAAAACACGCGACAAGAAAACGCCAGGAAAAGG
GCAGGGCGGCAGCCTGTCGCGTAACTTAGGACTTGTGCGACATGTCGTTTTCAGAAGACGGCTGCACTGA
ACGTCAGAAGCCGACTGCACTATAGCAGCGGAGGGGTTGGATCAAAGTACTTTGATCCCGAGGGGAACCC
TGTGGTTGGCATGCACATACAAATGGACGAACGGATAAACCTTTTCACGCCCTTTTAAATATCCGATTAT
TCTAATAAACGCTCTTTTCTCTTAGGTTTACCCGCCAATATATCCTGTCAAACACTGATAGTTTAAACTG
AAGGCGGGAAACGACAATCTGATCCAAGCTCAAGCTGCTCTAGCATTCGCCATTCAGGCTGCGCAACTGT
TGGGAAGGGCGATCGGTGCGGGCCTCTTCGCTATTACGCCAGCTGGCGAAAGGGGGATGTGCTGCAAGGC
GATTAAGTTGGGTAACGCCAGGGTTTTCCCAGTCACGACGTTGTAAAACGACGGCCAGTGCCAAGCTTGG
CGTGCCTGCAGGTCAACATGGTGGAGCACGACACACTTGTCTACTCCAAAAATATCAAAGATACAGTCTC
AGAAGACCAAAGGGCAATTGAGACTTTTCAACAAAGGGTAATATCCGGAAACCTCCTCGGATTCCATTGC
CCAGCTATCTGTCACTTTATTGTGAAGATAGTGGAAAAGGAAGGTGGCTCCTACAAATGCCATCATTGCG
ATAAAGGAAAGGCCATCGTTGAAGATGCCTCTGCCGACAGTGGTCCCAAAGATGGACCCCCACCCACGAG
GAGCATCGTGGAAAAAGAAGACGTTCCAACCACGTCTTCAAAGCAAGTGGATTGATGTGATAACATGGTG
GAGCACGACACACTTGTCTACTCCAAAAATATCAAAGATACAGTCTCAGAAGACCAAAGGGCAATTGAGA
CTTTTCAACAAAGGGTAATATCCGGAAACCTCCTCGGATTCCATTGCCCAGCTATCTGTCACTTTATTGT
GAAGATAGTGGAAAAGGAAGGTGGCTCCTACAAATGCCATCATTGCGATAAAGGAAAGGCCATCGTTGAA
GATGCCTCTGCCGACAGTGGTCCCAAAGATGGACCCCCACCCACGAGGAGCATCGTGGAAAAAGAAGACG
TTCCAACCACGTCTTCAAAGCAAGTGGATTGATGTGATATCTCCACTGACGTAAGGGATGACGCACAATC
CCACTATCCTTCGCAAGACCCTTCCTCTATATAAGGAAGTTCATTTCATTTGGAGAGGACCTCGACTCTA
GAGGATCCCCGGGTACCGGGCCCCCCCTCGAGGCGCGCCAAGCTATCAAACAAGTTTGTACAAAAAAGCA
GGCTCCGAATTCGCCCTTCATGGAGGCCTCTCCGGCTTCAGGTCCTCGCCATCTCATGGACCCCCATATC
TTTACCTCCAATTTCAATAACGGCATTGGCAGGCACAAGACATACCTCTGTTATGAGGTCGAGCGGCTCG
ATAACGGAACCTCAGTGAAGATGGACCAACACAGGGGTTTCCTTCATAACCAAGCGAAAAATCTCCTTTG
CGGTTTCTATGGGCGGCACGCGGAGCTGAGATTCTTGGATTTGGTCCCGAGCCTCCAGCTGGATCCCGCG
CAAATATACCGCGTCACTTGGTTCATATCATGGAGCCCGTGCTTTAGCTGGGGGTGTGCCGGTGAGGTTC
GCGCGTTCCTCCAGGAAAACACCCATGTTCGCCTCCGGATTTTCGCAGCGAGGATTTTCGACTATGATCC
ACTTTACAAAGAGGCCCTCCAAATGCTTAGAGATGCTGGGGCTCAAGTTTCAATTATGACATACGACGAG
TTTAAGCATTGTTGGGACACTTTTGTCGATCATCAGGGTTGTCCCTTCCAGCCGTGGGATGGTCTTGATG
AGCATTCGCAAGCTTTGAGTGGCAGGCTTCGCGCGATACTTCAGAACCAGGGTAACTCAGGTTCTGAGAC
GCCTGGCACAAGTGAGTCAGCAACACCCGAGTCCACCATGGATTACAAGGACCACGACGGGGATTACAAG
GACCACGACATTGATTACAAGGATGATGATGACAAGATGGCTCCGAAGAAGAAGAGGAAGGTTGGCATCC
ACGGGGTGCCAGCTGCTGACAAGAAGTACTCGATCGGCCTCGCTATTGGGACTAACTCTGTTGGCTGGGC
CGTGATCACCGACGAGTACAAGGTGCCCTCAAAGAAGTTCAAGGTCCTGGGCAACACCGATCGGCATTCC
ATCAAGAAGAATCTCATTGGCGCTCTCCTGTTCGACAGCGGCGAGACGGCTGAGGCTACGCGGCTCAAGC
GCACCGCCCGCAGGCGGTACACGCGCAGGAAGAATCGCATCTGCTACCTGCAGGAGATTTTCTCCAACGA
GATGGCGAAGGTTGACGATTCTTTCTTCCACAGGCTGGAGGAGTCATTCCTCGTGGAGGAGGATAAGAAG
CACGAGCGGCATCCAATCTTCGGCAACATTGTCGACGAGGTTGCCTACCACGAGAAGTACCCTACGATCT
ACCATCTGCGGAAGAAGCTCGTGGACTCCACAGATAAGGCGGACCTCCGCCTGATCTACCTCGCTCTGGC
CCACATGATTAAGTTCAGGGGCCATTTCCTGATCGAGGGGGATCTCAACCCGGACAATAGCGATGTTGAC
AAGCTGTTCATCCAGCTCGTGCAGACGTACAACCAGCTCTTCGAGGAGAACCCCATTAATGCGTCAGGCG
TCGACGCGAAGGCTATCCTGTCCGCTAGGCTCTCGAAGTCTCGGCGCCTCGAGAACCTGATCGCCCAGCT
GCCGGGCGAGAAGAAGAACGGCCTGTTCGGGAATCTCATTGCGCTCAGCCTGGGGCTCACGCCCAACTTC
AAGTCGAATTTCGATCTCGCTGAGGACGCCAAGCTGCAGCTCTCCAAGGACACATACGACGATGACCTGG
ATAACCTCCTGGCCCAGATCGGCGATCAGTACGCGGACCTGTTCCTCGCTGCCAAGAATCTGTCGGACGC
CATCCTCCTGTCTGATATTCTCAGGGTGAACACCGAGATTACGAAGGCTCCGCTCTCAGCCTCCATGATC
AAGCGCTACGACGAGCACCATCAGGATCTGACCCTCCTGAAGGCGCTGGTCAGGCAGCAGCTCCCCGAGA
AGTACAAGGAGATCTTCTTCGATCAGTCGAAGAACGGCTACGCTGGGTACATTGACGGCGGGGCCTCTCA
GGAGGAGTTCTACAAGTTCATCAAGCCGATTCTGGAGAAGATGGACGGCACGGAGGAGCTGCTGGTGAAG
CTCAATCGCGAGGACCTCCTGAGGAAGCAGCGGACATTCGATAACGGCAGCATCCCACACCAGATTCATC
TCGGGGAGCTGCACGCTATCCTGAGGAGGCAGGAGGACTTCTACCCTTTCCTCAAGGATAACCGCGAGAA
GATCGAGAAGATTCTGACTTTCAGGATCCCGTACTACGTCGGCCCACTCGCTAGGGGCAACTCCCGCTTC
GCTTGGATGACCCGCAAGTCAGAGGAGACGATCACGCCGTGGAACTTCGAGGAGGTGGTCGACAAGGGCG
CTAGCGCTCAGTCGTTCATCGAGAGGATGACGAATTTCGACAAGAACCTGCCAAATGAGAAGGTGCTCCC
TAAGCACTCGCTCCTGTACGAGTACTTCACAGTCTACAACGAGCTGACTAAGGTGAAGTATGTGACCGAG
GGCATGAGGAAGCCGGCTTTCCTGTCTGGGGAGCAGAAGAAGGCCATCGTGGACCTCCTGTTCAAGACCA
ACCGGAAGGTCACGGTTAAGCAGCTCAAGGAGGACTACTTCAAGAAGATTGAGTGCTTCGATTCGGTCGA
GATCTCTGGCGTTGAGGACCGCTTCAACGCCTCCCTGGGGACCTACCACGATCTCCTGAAGATCATTAAG
GATAAGGACTTCCTGGACAACGAGGAGAATGAGGATATCCTCGAGGACATTGTGCTGACACTCACTCTGT
TCGAGGACCGGGAGATGATCGAGGAGCGCCTGAAGACTTACGCCCATCTCTTCGATGACAAGGTCATGAA
GCAGCTCAAGAGGAGGAGGTACACCGGCTGGGGGAGGCTGAGCAGGAAGCTCATCAACGGCATTCGGGAC
AAGCAGTCCGGGAAGACGATCCTCGACTTCCTGAAGAGCGATGGCTTCGCGAACCGCAATTTCATGCAGC
TGATTCACGATGACAGCCTCACATTCAAGGAGGATATCCAGAAGGCTCAGGTGAGCGGCCAGGGGGACTC
GCTGCACGAGCATATCGCGAACCTCGCTGGCTCGCCAGCTATCAAGAAGGGGATTCTGCAGACCGTGAAG
GTTGTGGACGAGCTGGTGAAGGTCATGGGCAGGCACAAGCCTGAGAACATCGTCATTGAGATGGCCCGGG
AGAATCAGACCACGCAGAAGGGCCAGAAGAACTCACGCGAGAGGATGAAGAGGATCGAGGAGGGCATTAA
GGAGCTGGGGTCCCAGATCCTCAAGGAGCACCCGGTGGAGAACACGCAGCTGCAGAATGAGAAGCTCTAC
CTGTACTACCTCCAGAATGGCCGCGATATGTATGTGGACCAGGAGCTGGATATTAACAGGCTCAGCGATT
ACGACGTCGATCATATCGTTCCACAGTCATTCCTGAAGGATGACTCCATTGACAACAAGGTCCTCACCAG
GTCGGACAAGAACCGGGGCAAGTCTGATAATGTTCCTTCAGAGGAGGTCGTTAAGAAGATGAAGAACTAC
TGGCGCCAGCTCCTGAATGCCAAGCTGATCACGCAGCGGAAGTTCGATAACCTCACAAAGGCTGAGAGGG
GCGGGCTCTCTGAGCTGGACAAGGCGGGCTTCATCAAGAGGCAGCTGGTCGAGACACGGCAGATCACTAA
GCACGTTGCGCAGATTCTCGACTCACGGATGAACACTAAGTACGATGAGAATGACAAGCTGATCCGCGAG
GTGAAGGTCATCACCCTGAAGTCAAAGCTCGTCTCCGACTTCAGGAAGGATTTCCAGTTCTACAAGGTTC
GGGAGATCAACAATTACCACCATGCCCATGACGCGTACCTGAACGCGGTGGTCGGCACAGCTCTGATCAA
GAAGTACCCAAAGCTCGAGAGCGAGTTCGTGTACGGGGACTACAAGGTTTACGATGTGAGGAAGATGATC
GCCAAGTCGGAGCAGGAGATTGGCAAGGCTACCGCCAAGTACTTCTTCTACTCTAACATTATGAATTTCT
TCAAGACAGAGATCACTCTGGCCAATGGCGAGATCCGGAAGCGCCCCCTCATCGAGACGAACGGCGAGAC
GGGGGAGATCGTGTGGGACAAGGGCAGGGATTTCGCGACCGTCAGGAAGGTTCTCTCCATGCCACAAGTG
AATATCGTCAAGAAGACAGAGGTCCAGACTGGCGGGTTCTCTAAGGAGTCAATTCTGCCTAAGCGGAACA
GCGACAAGCTCATCGCCCGCAAGAAGGACTGGGATCCGAAGAAGTACGGCGGGTTCGACAGCCCCACTGT
GGCCTACTCGGTCCTGGTTGTGGCGAAGGTTGAGAAGGGCAAGTCCAAGAAGCTCAAGAGCGTGAAGGAG
CTGCTGGGGATCACGATTATGGAGCGCTCCAGCTTCGAGAAGAACCCGATCGATTTCCTGGAGGCGAAGG
GCTACAAGGAGGTGAAGAAGGACCTGATCATTAAGCTCCCCAAGTACTCACTCTTCGAGCTGGAGAACGG
CAGGAAGCGGATGCTGGCTTCCGCTGGCGAGCTGCAGAAGGGGAACGAGCTGGCTCTGCCGTCCAAGTAT
GTGAACTTCCTCTACCTGGCCTCCCACTACGAGAAGCTCAAGGGCAGCCCCGAGGACAACGAGCAGAAGC
AGCTGTTCGTCGAGCAGCACAAGCATTACCTCGACGAGATCATTGAGCAGATTTCCGAGTTCTCCAAGCG
CGTGATCCTGGCCGACGCGAATCTGGATAAGGTCCTCTCCGCGTACAACAAGCACCGCGACAAGCCAATC
AGGGAGCAGGCTGAGAATATCATTCATCTCTTCACCCTGACGAACCTCGGCGCCCCTGCTGCTTTCAAGT
ACTTCGACACAACTATCGATCGCAAGAGGTACACAAGCACTAAGGAGGTCCTGGACGCGACCCTCATCCA
CCAGTCGATTACCGGCCTCTACGAGACGCGCATCGACCTGTCTCAGCTCGGGGGCGACAAGCGGCCAGCG
GCGACGAAGAAGGCGGGGCAGGCGAAGAAGAAGAAGGGAGACGGATCAGGCGGGTCAACAAACCTCAGTG
ACATCATAGAGAAGGAAACTGGTAAGCAACTGGTTATTCAAGAGAGCATTCTGATGCTCCCTGAGGAAGT
CGAGGAAGTTATAGGAAACAAGCCTGAGAGCGATATACTCGTGCATACGGCGTATGACGAGAGCACGGAT
GAAAATGTGATGCTCTTGACCAGCGATGCGCCAGAATATAAACCCTGGGCACTGGTTATTCAGGACTCTA
ACGGGGAAAATAAAATCAAGATGCTCTCAGGTGGCTCCCCAAAGAAGAAACGCAAGGTTTAGTGGCGGCC
GCCGACGTCCGATCGTTCAAACATTTGGCAATAAAGTTTCTTAAGATTGAATCCTGTTGCCGGTCTTGCG
ATGATTATCATATAATTTCTGTTGAATTACGTTAAGCATGTAATAATTAACATGTAATGCATGACGTTAT
TTATGAGATGGGTTTTTATGATTAGAGTCCCGCAATTATACATTTAATACGCGATAGAAAACAAAATATA
GCGCGCAAACTAGGATAAATTATCGCGCGCGGTGTCATCTATGTTACTAGATCGGGAATTGATCCCCCCT
CGACAGCTTCCGGAAAGGGCGAATTCGCAACTTTGTATACAAAAGTTGCCCCATGGCGTTCCCTCTAGAT
AACGCAGGATCCTATTTACTTTAAATTTTTCTTATGGCTCAGCCTGTGATGGATAACTGAATCAAACAAA
TGGCGTCTGGGTTTAAGAACATCTGTTTTGGCTATGTTGGACGAAACAAGTGAACTTTTAGGATCAACTT
CCGTTTATATACGGAGCTTATATCGAGCAATAAGATAAGTGGGCTTTTTATGTAATTTAATGGGCTATCG
TCCATATATTCACTAATACCCATGCCCAGTACCCATGTATGCGTTTCATATAAGCTCCTAATTTCTCCCA
CATCGCTCAAATCTAAACAAATCTTGTTGTATATATAACACTGAGGGAGCACCATTGGTCAGAGACCGGC
GCCGCTACAGGGCGCGTCCCATTCGCCATTCAGGCTGCGCAACTGTTGGGAAGGGCGATCGGTGCGGGCC
TCTTCGCTATTACGCCAGCTGGCGAAAGGGGGATGTGCTGCAAGGCGATTAAGTTGGGTAACGCCAGGGT
TTTCCCAGTCACGACGTTGTAAAACGACGGCCAGTGAGCGCGCGTAATACGACTCACTATAGGGCGAATT
GGGTACCGGGCCCCCCCTCGAGGTCCTCCAGCTTTTGTTCCCTTTAGTGAGGGTTAATTGCGCGCTTGGC
GTAATCATGGTCATAGCTGTTTCCTGTGTGAAATTGTTATCCGCTCACAATTCCACACAACATACGAGCC
GGAAGCATAAAGTGTAAAGCCTGGGGTGCCTAATGAGTGAGCTAACTCACATTAATTGCGTTGCGCTCAC
TGCCCGCTTTCCACCGGTGGTCTCTGTTTTAGAGCTAGAAATAGCAAGTTAAAATAAGGCTAGTCCGTTA
TCAACTTGAAAAAGTGGCACCGAGTCGGTGCTTTTTTTTCCCTTTCCTTTTTTCTTTTTTTTGCCATAAA
CTTAAATTTGTATATCGATCATTGTAGATATTGAAAACCTAGAACAAACCAACATCCATGTGAATGTCTT
TCATGACTGATTTAGAGATAATTCTTGAATTTTGGAACTAGAATCTATAATGAGCCTAAATTAAAACATT
GTGAACTAGTAAGGGCGAATTCGACCCAGCTTTCTTGTACAAAGTGGTTCGATAATTCTTAATTAACTAG
TTCTAGAGCGGCCGCCACCGCGGTGGAGCTCGAATTTCCCCGATCGTTCAAACATTTGGCAATAAAGTTT
CTTAAGATTGAATCCTGTTGCCGGTCTTGCGATGATTATCATATAATTTCTGTTGAATTACGTTAAGCAT
GTAATAATTAACATGTAATGCATGACGTTATTTATGAGATGGGTTTTTATGATTAGAGTCCCGCAATTAT
ACATTTAATACGCGATAGAAAACAAAATATAGCGCGCAAACTAGGATAAATTATCGCGCGCGGTGTCATC
TATGTTACTGAATTCGTAATCATGGTCATAGAAGCTTGCATGCCTGCAGGTCGACTCTAGAGGATCCCCG
GGTACCGAGCTCGAATTCGTAATCATGTCATAGCTGTTTCCTGTGTGAAATTGTTATCCGCTCACAATTC
CACACAACATACGAGCCGGAAGCATAAAGTGTAAAGCCTGGGGTGCCTAATGAGTGAGCTAACTCACATT
AATTGCGTTGCGCTCACTGCCCGCTTTCCAGTCGGGAAACCTGTCGTGCCAGCTGCATTAATGAATCGGC
CAACGCGCGGGGAGAGGCGGTTTGCGTATTGGCTAGAGCAGCTTGCCAACATGGTGGAGCACGACACTCT
CGTCTACTCCAAGAATATCAAAGATACAGTCTCAGAAGACCAAAGGGCTATTGAGACTTTTCAACAAAGG
GTAATATCGGGAAACCTCCTCGGATTCCATTGCCCAGCTATCTGTCACTTCATCAAAAGGACAGTAGAAA
AGGAAGGTGGCACCTACAAATGCCATCATTGCGATAAAGGAAAGGCTATCGTTCAAGATGCCTCTGCCGA
CAGTGGTCCCAAAGATGGACCCCCACCCACGAGGAGCATCGTGGAAAAAGAAGACGTTCCAACCACGTCT
TCAAAGCAAGTGGATTGATGTGAACATGGTGGAGCACGACACTCTCGTCTACTCCAAGAATATCAAAGAT
ACAGTCTCAGAAGACCAAAGGGCTATTGAGACTTTTCAACAAAGGGTAATATCGGGAAACCTCCTCGGAT
TCCATTGCCCAGCTATCTGTCACTTCATCAAAAGGACAGTAGAAAAGGAAGGTGGCACCTACAAATGCCA
TCATTGCGATAAAGGAAAGGCTATCGTTCAAGATGCCTCTGCCGACAGTGGTCCCAAAGATGGACCCCCA
CCCACGAGGAGCATCGTGGAAAAAGAAGACGTTCCAACCACGTCTTCAAAGCAAGTGGATTGATGTGATA
TCTCCACTGACGTAAGGGATGACGCACAATCCCACTATCCTTCGCAAGACCCTTCCTCTATATAAGGAAG
TTCATTTCATTTGGAGAGGACACGCTGAAATCACCAGTCTCTCTCTACAAATCTATCTCTCTCGAGCTTT
CGCAGATCTGTCGATCGACCATGGGGATTGAACAAGATGGATTGCACGCAGGTTCTCCGGCCGCTTGGGT
GGAGAGGCTATTCGGCTATGACTGGGCACAACAGACAATCGGCTGCTCTGATGCCGCCGTGTTTCGGCTG
TCAGCGCAGGGGCGCCCGGTTCTTTTTGTCAAGACCGACCTGTCCGGTGCCCTGAATGAACTCCAGGACG
AGGCAGCGCGGCTATCGTGGCTGGCCACGACGGGCGTTCCTTGCGCAGCTGTGCTCGACGTTGTCACTGA
AGCGGGAAGGGACTGGCTGCTATTGGGCGAAGTGCCGGGGCAGGATCTCCTGTCATCTCACCTTGCTCCT
GCCGAGAAAGTATCCATCATGGCTGATGCAATGCGGCGGCTGCATACGCTTGATCCGGCTACCTGCCCAT
TCGACCACCAAGCGAAACATCGCATCGAGCGAGCACGTACTCGGATGGAAGCCGGTCTTGTCGATCAGGA
TGATCTGGACGAAGAGCATCAGGGGCTCGCGCCAGCCGAACTGTTCGCCAGGCTCAAGGCGCGCATGCCC
GACGGCGAGGATCTCGTCGTGACACATGGCGATGCCTGCTTGCCGAATATCATGGTGGAAAATGGCCGCT
TTTCTGGATTCATCGACTGTGGCCGGCTGGGTGTGGCGGACCGCTATCAGGACATAGCGTTGGCTACCCG
TGATATTGCTGAAGAGCTTGGCGGCGAATGGGCTGACCGCTTCCTCGTGCTTTACGGTATCGCCGCTCCC
GATTCGCAGCGCATCGCCTTCTATCGCCTTCTTGACGAGTTCTTCTGAGCGGGACTCTGGGGTTCGGATC
GATCCTCTAGCTAGAGTCGATCGACAAGCTCGAGTTTCTCCATAATAATGTGTGAGTAGTTCCCAGATAA
GGGAATTAGGGTTCCTATAGGGTTTCGCTCATGTGTTGAGCATATAAGAAACCCTTAGTATGTATTTGTA
TTTGTAAAATACTTCTATCAATAAAATTTCTAATTCCTAAAACCAAAATCCAGTACTAAAATCCAGATCC
CCCGAATTAATTCGGCGTTAATTCAGTACATTAAAAACGTCCGCAATGTGTTATTAAGTTGTCTAAGCGT
CAATTTGTTTACACCACAATATATCCTGCCA
Features (pLannotate 1.2.2; 40 found; start..end, strand, type, name):
    425..1219    +  CDS            KanR: aminoglycoside phosphotransferase; aphA-3; confers resistance to kanamycin
   1306..1894    +  rep_origin     ori: high-copy-number ColE1/pMB1/pBR322/pUC origin of replication
   2080..2220    -  misc_feature   bom: basis of mobility region from pBR322
   2322..2361    -  CDS            rop (fragment): Rop protein, which maintains plasmids at low copy number; rop
   2564..2758    -  rep_origin     pVS1 oriV: origin of replication for the Pseudomonas plasmid pVS1 (Heeb et al., 2000)
   2824..3897    -  CDS            pVS1 RepA: replication protein from the Pseudomonas plasmid pVS1 (Heeb et al., 2000)
   4326..4955    -  CDS            pVS1 StaA: stability protein from the Pseudomonas plasmid pVS1 (Heeb et al., 2000)
   5515..5916    -  CDS            Y4CG_SINFN (fragment): Protein inferred from homology: Swiss-Prot protein existence level 3. From Sinorhizobium fredii (strain NBRC 101917 / NGR234).
   6256..6280    -  misc_feature   RB T-DNA repeat: right border repeat from nopaline C58 T-DNA
   6346..6500    -  CDS            lacZα (fragment): LacZα fragment of β-galactosidase; lacZ fragment
   6599..7270    +  promoter       CaMV 35S promoter (enhanced): cauliflower mosaic virus 35S promoter with a duplicated enhancer region
   7272..7298    -  misc_feature   MCS (fragment): pUC18/19 multiple cloning site
   7330..7354    +  protein_bind   attB1: mutant version of attB; recombination site for the Gateway® BP reaction BP Clonase™
   7370..7966    +  CDS            APOBEC3A: ABC3A_HUMAN - Experimental evidence at protein level: Swiss-Prot protein existence level 1. DNA deaminase (cytidine deaminase) with restriction activity against viruses, foreign DNA and mobility of retrotransposons. Exhibits antiviral activity against adeno-associated virus (AAV) and human T- cell leukemia virus type 1 (HTLV-1) and may inhibit the mobility of LTR and non-LTR retrotransposons. Selectively targets single-stranded DNA and can deaminate both methylcytosine and cytosine in foreign DNA. Can induce somatic hypermutation in the nuclear and mitochondrial DNA. May also play a role in th
   8063..8082    +  CDS            2xFLAG (fragment): two tandem FLAG® epitope tags
   8138..12238   +  CDS            cas9: CAS9_STRP1 - Also known as csn1 From Streptococcus pyogenes serotype M1.
  12308..12556   +  CDS            UGI: UNGI_BPPB2 - Experimental evidence at protein level: Swiss-Prot protein existence level 1. This protein binds specifically and reversibly to the host uracil-DNA glycosylase, preventing removal of uracil residues from PBS2 DNA by the host uracil-excision repair system. From Bacillus phage PBS2 (Bacteriophage PBS2).
  12611..12863   +  terminator     NOS terminator: nopaline synthase terminator and poly(A) signal
  12908..12928   +  protein_bind   attB5: mutant version of attB; core recombination site for the Gateway® BP reaction BP Clonase™
  13299..13317   -  rep_origin     f1 ori (fragment): f1 bacteriophage origin of replication; arrow indicates direction of (+) strand synthesis
  13322..13477   -  CDS            lacZα (fragment): LacZα fragment of β-galactosidase; lacZ fragment
  13485..13503   +  promoter       T7 promoter: promoter for bacteriophage T7 RNA polymerase
  13512..13535   -  misc_feature   MCS (fragment): pBluescript multiple cloning site
  13551..13569   -  promoter       T3 promoter: promoter for bacteriophage T3 RNA polymerase
  13612..13634   -  protein_bind   lac operator (fragment): The lac repressor binds to the lac operator to inhibit transcription in E. coli. This inhibition can be relieved by adding lactose or isopropyl-β-D-thiogalactopyranoside (IPTG). lac repressor encoded by lacI
  13638..13668   -  promoter       lac promoter: promoter for the E. coli lac operon
  13683..13704   -  protein_bind   CAP binding site: CAP binding activates transcription in the presence of cAMP. E. coli catabolite activator protein
  13746..13821   +  misc_RNA       gRNA scaffold: guide RNA scaffold for the Streptococcus pyogenes CRISPR/Cas9 system
  14024..14048   -  protein_bind   attB2: mutant version of attB; recombination site for the Gateway® BP reaction BP Clonase™
  14066..14101   -  misc_feature   MCS (fragment): pBluescript multiple cloning site
  14112..14359   +  terminator     NOS terminator: nopaline synthase terminator and poly(A) signal
  14382..14438   -  misc_feature   MCS: pUC18/19 multiple cloning site
  14469..14491   -  protein_bind   lac operator (fragment): The lac repressor binds to the lac operator to inhibit transcription in E. coli. This inhibition can be relieved by adding lactose or isopropyl-β-D-thiogalactopyranoside (IPTG). lac repressor encoded by lacI
  14495..14525   -  promoter       lac promoter: promoter for the E. coli lac operon
  14540..14561   -  protein_bind   CAP binding site: CAP binding activates transcription in the presence of cAMP. E. coli catabolite activator protein
  14574..14662   -  CDS            lacI (fragment): lac repressor; lacI; The lac repressor binds to the lac operator to inhibit transcription in E. coli. This inhibition can be relieved by adding lactose or isopropyl-β-D-thiogalactopyranoside (IPTG).
  14752..15428   +  promoter       CaMV 35S promoter (enhanced): cauliflower mosaic virus 35S promoter with a duplicated enhancer region
  15496..16288   +  CDS            NeoR/KanR (fragment): aminoglycoside phosphotransferase from Tn5; aph(3')-II (or nptII); confers resistance to neomycin, kanamycin, and G418 (Geneticin®)
  16345..16519   +  polyA_signal   CaMV poly(A) signal: cauliflower mosaic virus polyadenylation signal
  16597..16621   -  misc_feature   LB T-DNA repeat: left border repeat from nopaline C58 T-DNA
