[The description below was written by a language model from this plasmid's Addgene catalogue record and pLannotate feature annotations shown in this document.]
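Description:
pYPQAT15 is a 16.6 kb binary T-DNA vector, built on the pYPQ166 backbone, for Agrobacterium-mediated delivery of a cytosine base editor into dicot plants. Outside the T-DNA borders it carries a bacterial kanamycin resistance gene (aphA-3), a high-copy ColE1/pUC-type origin with a bom site for propagation in E. coli, and the pVS1 oriV, RepA and StaA functions that allow replication and stable maintenance in Agrobacterium. Between the nopaline-type right and left border repeats, a second enhanced CaMV 35S promoter drives an nptII (NeoR/KanR) cassette ending in the CaMV poly(A) signal, providing kanamycin selection of transformed plant tissue.

The payload is the A3A/Y130F-CBE_V01 editor, expressed from an enhanced (2x) 35S promoter and terminated by a NOS terminator. It is a fusion of human APOBEC3A carrying the Y130F substitution, the Streptococcus pyogenes Cas9 D10A nickase, and the phage PBS2 uracil glycosylase inhibitor (UGI), with NLS and 3x FLAG tags listed in the record. The deaminase converts cytosines to uracils in the single-stranded DNA exposed by Cas9 binding, the nickase cuts the non-edited strand to bias repair, and UGI blocks uracil excision, giving C-to-T changes at NGG PAM sites with a wide editing window. The sgRNA is recorded as driven by the AtU3 promoter, which the automated annotation does not mark. Upstream of the annotated SpCas9 gRNA scaffold sits a lac promoter/lacZα fragment, which probably serves as a placeholder for guide insertion, although the record does not say so. The attB1, attB5 and attB2 sites are remnants of multisite Gateway assembly. The vector belongs to an all-in-one CRISPR toolbox intended for large-scale screens in plants.
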