Addgene plasmid #223387: pYPQAT15
Purpose: T-DNA vector for A3A/Y130F-CBE_V01 based C-to-T base editing for dicot plants; NGG PAM; wide working window; A3A/Y130F-CBE_V01 was driven by 2x35s and the sgRNA was driven by AtU3 promoter.
Depositing lab: Yiping Qi. Depositing organization: University of Maryland, College Park. Publication: A comprehensive all-in-one CRISPR toolbox for large-scale screens in plants. Cheng Y, Li G, Qi A, Mandlik R, Pan C, Wang D, Ge S, Qi Y. Plant Cell. 2025 Apr 9:koaf081. doi: 10.1093/plcell/koaf081. PubMed 40202185.
Backbone
  Vector backbone: pYPQ166
  Vector type: Plant Expression, CRISPR
  Selectable markers: kanamycin
Growth in bacteria
  Bacterial resistance: Kanamycin, 50 μg/mL
  Growth temperature: 37°C
  Growth strain: DH5alpha
  Copy number: High Copy
Gene/Insert
  Gene/Insert name: 2x35s-hA3A-Y130F-SpCas9-D10A-UGI-AtU3-gRNA scaffold
  Tag / fusion protein: NLS; 3x FLAG
Terms and licenses: Academic/Nonprofit Terms; Industry Terms: Not Available to Industry
How to cite: pYPQAT15 was a gift from Yiping Qi (Addgene plasmid # 223387 ; http://n2t.net/addgene:223387 ; RRID:Addgene_223387)
